Addgene plasmid #72523: pJK598
Purpose: Produces Acetobacter aceti 1023 formylglycinamidine ribonucleotide synthetase subunits, one with C-terminal His6 tag, and associated hypothetical protein (AaPurS, AaOrfY, AaPurQ, AaPurL)
Depositing lab: T. J. Kappock. Depositing organization: Purdue University.
Backbone
  Vector backbone: pET23a
  Backbone size w/o insert (bp): 3666
  Total vector size (bp): 7100
  Vector type: Bacterial Expression
Growth in bacteria
  Bacterial resistance: Ampicillin, 100 μg/mL
  Growth temperature: 37°C
  Growth strain: DH5alpha
  Copy number: High Copy
Gene/Insert 1
  Gene/Insert name: formylglycinamidine ribonucleotide synthetase, small subunit (alt names: purS; AZ09_06375)
  Species: Acetobacter aceti 1023
  Mutation: synthetic gene
  GenBank ID: KDE20458
  Promoter: T7
  Cloning method: Restriction Enzyme; 5′ cloning site NdeI (not destroyed); 3′ cloning site n/a (unknown if destroyed)
  Sequencing primers: 5′ T7 promoter; 3′ n/a
Gene/Insert 2
  Gene/Insert name: hypothetical protein in purSQL operon (alt names: OrfY; AZ09_06380)
  Species: Acetobacter aceti 1023
  Mutation: synthetic gene
  GenBank ID: KDE20459
  Promoter: n/a
  Cloning method: Unknown
  Sequencing primers: 5′ n/a; 3′ n/a
Gene/Insert 3
  Gene/Insert name: formylglycinamidine ribonucleotide synthetase, glutaminase subunit (alt names: purQ; AZ09_06385)
  Species: Acetobacter aceti 1023
  GenBank ID: KDE20460
  Promoter: n/a
  Cloning method: Unknown
  Sequencing primers: 5′ n/a; 3′ n/a
Gene/Insert 4
  Gene/Insert name: formylglycinamidine ribonucleotide synthetase, large subunit (alt names: purL; AZ09_06390)
  Species: Acetobacter aceti 1023
  GenBank ID: KDE20461
  Promoter: n/a
  Tag / fusion protein: 6xHis (C terminal on backbone)
  Cloning method: Restriction Enzyme; 5′ cloning site n/a (unknown if destroyed); 3′ cloning site XhoI (not destroyed)
  Sequencing primers: 5′ n/a; 3′ T7 terminator
Terms and licenses: Academic/Nonprofit Terms; Industry Terms: Not Available to Industry
Depositor comments: Four overlapping genes in one operon
How to cite: pJK598 was a gift from T. J. Kappock (Addgene plasmid # 72523 ; http://n2t.net/addgene:72523 ; RRID:Addgene_72523)
