[The description below was written by a language model from this plasmid's Addgene catalogue record and pLannotate feature annotations shown in this document.]
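Description:
pJK598 is a bacterial expression plasmid of about 7.1 kb built on the pET23a backbone, designed to co-produce the subunits of formylglycinamidine ribonucleotide (FGAM) synthetase from Acetobacter aceti 1023. It is propagated in E. coli under ampicillin selection (β-lactamase with its own promoter) from a ColE1/pMB1-type origin and is catalogued as high copy. The automated annotation also picks up an f1 phage origin, the pBR322 bom region and a short rop-like segment in the backbone.

The payload is a four-gene operon placed between the NdeI and XhoI sites, downstream of the T7 promoter and the T7 gene 10 ribosome binding site and upstream of the T7 terminator. In order, it encodes PurS (small subunit), OrfY (a hypothetical protein found within the purSQL operon), PurQ (glutaminase subunit) and PurL (large subunit). The depositor notes that the four genes overlap in a single operon, so all are transcribed as one T7-driven message. The purS and orfY segments are recorded as synthetic genes. PurL is fused at its C terminus to the backbone-encoded His6 tag, which the feature table detects as a partial His-tag match just before the terminator. The table annotates only purQ and purL by homology, leaving purS and orfY unlabelled in the region after the RBS.

In the FGAM synthase complex, PurQ releases ammonia from glutamine and PurL uses it to convert FGAR to FGAM in an ATP-dependent step of purine biosynthesis, with PurS as the third subunit. Expression requires a host supplying T7 RNA polymerase. The single tag on PurL should allow metal-affinity purification of that subunit, potentially along with associated partners.
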