Features (pLannotate 1.2.2; 14 found; start..end, strand, type, name):
     12..467     +  rep_origin     f1 ori (sequence partly withheld): f1 bacteriophage origin of replication; arrow indicates direction of (+) strand synthesis
    494..598     +  promoter       AmpR promoter: bla
    599..1459    +  CDS            AmpR: β-lactamase; bla; confers resistance to ampicillin, carbenicillin, and related antibiotics
   1630..2218    +  rep_origin     ori: high-copy-number ColE1/pMB1/pBR322/pUC origin of replication
   2404..2546    -  misc_feature   bom: basis of mobility region from pBR322
   2648..2839    -  CDS            rop: Rop protein, which maintains plasmids at low copy number; rop
   2856..3236    +  CDS            YPB1_ECOLX: Protein predicted: Swiss-Prot protein existence level 4. From Escherichia coli.
   3348..3366    +  promoter       T7 promoter: promoter for bacteriophage T7 RNA polymerase
   3398..3420    +  RBS            RBS: efficient ribosome binding site from bacteriophage T7 gene 10 (Olins and Rangwala, 1989)
   4047..4706    +  CDS            purQ: PURQ_SYNY3 - Experimental evidence at protein level: Swiss-Prot protein existence level 1. Part of the phosphoribosylformylglycinamidine synthase complex involved in the purines biosynthetic pathway. Catalyzes the ATP-dependent conversion of formylglycinamide ribonucleotide (FGAR) and glutamine to yield formylglycinamidine ribonucleotide (FGAM) and glutamate. The FGAM synthase complex is composed of three subunits. PurQ produces an ammonia molecule by converting glutamine to glutamate. PurL transfers the ammonia molecule to FGAR to form FGAM in an ATP- dependent manner. PurS interacts with Pur
   4754..6769    +  CDS            purL (fragment): PURL_BACSU - Experimental evidence at protein level: Swiss-Prot protein existence level 1. Part of the phosphoribosylformylglycinamidine synthase complex involved in the purines biosynthetic pathway. Catalyzes the ATP-dependent conversion of formylglycinamide ribonucleotide (FGAR) and glutamine to yield formylglycinamidine ribonucleotide (FGAM) and glutamate. The FGAM synthase complex is composed of three subunits. PurQ produces an ammonia molecule by converting glutamine to glutamate. PurL transfers the ammonia molecule to FGAR to form FGAM in an ATP- dependent manner. PurS interacts with Pur
   6944..6961    +  CDS            9xHis (fragment): 9xHis affinity tag
   6971..7020    +  CDS            SET1 (fragment): solubility-enhancement tag derived from T7 phage gene 10B
   7028..7075    +  terminator     T7 terminator: transcription terminator for bacteriophage T7 RNA polymerase
>Addgene plasmid #72523 | pJK598 | depositor full sequence | sequence record 132608 | pJK598 sequence 7100 bps
TGGCGAATGGG
[124 nt withheld, positions 12-135]
C
[91 nt withheld, positions 137-227]
A
[49 nt withheld, positions 229-277]
CCTTTGACGTTGGAGTCCACGTTCTTT
[37 nt withheld, positions 305-341]
ACCCTATCTCGGTCTATTCTTTTGATTTATAAGGGATTTTGCCGATTTCGGCCTATTGGTTAAAAAATGA
GCTGATTTAACAAAAATTTAACGCGAATTTTAACAAAATATTAACGTTTACAATTTCAGGTGGCACTTTT
CGGGGAAATGTGCGCGGAACCCCTATTTGTTTATTTTTCTAAATACATTCAAATATGTATCCGCTCATGA
GACAATAACCCTGATAAATGCTTCAATAATATTGAAAAAGGAAGAGTATGAGTATTCAACATTTCCGTGT
CGCCCTTATTCCCTTTTTTGCGGCATTTTGCCTTCCTGTTTTTGCTCACCCAGAAACGCTGGTGAAAGTA
AAAGATGCTGAAGATCAGTTGGGTGCACGAGTGGGTTACATCGAACTGGATCTCAACAGCGGTAAGATCC
TTGAGAGTTTTCGCCCCGAAGAACGTTTTCCAATGATGAGCACTTTTAAAGTTCTGCTATGTGGCGCGGT
ATTATCCCGTATTGACGCCGGGCAAGAGCAACTCGGTCGCCGCATACACTATTCTCAGAATGACTTGGTT
GAGTACTCACCAGTCACAGAAAAGCATCTTACGGATGGCATGACAGTAAGAGAATTATGCAGTGCTGCCA
TAACCATGAGTGATAACACTGCGGCCAACTTACTTCTGACAACGATCGGAGGACCGAAGGAGCTAACCGC
TTTTTTGCACAACATGGGGGATCATGTAACTCGCCTTGATCGTTGGGAACCGGAGCTGAATGAAGCCATA
CCAAACGACGAGCGTGACACCACGATGCCTGCAGCAATGGCAACAACGTTGCGCAAACTATTAACTGGCG
AACTACTTACTCTAGCTTCCCGGCAACAATTAATAGACTGGATGGAGGCGGATAAAGTTGCAGGACCACT
TCTGCGCTCGGCCCTTCCGGCTGGCTGGTTTATTGCTGATAAATCTGGAGCCGGTGAGCGTGGGTCTCGC
GGTATCATTGCAGCACTGGGGCCAGATGGTAAGCCCTCCCGTATCGTAGTTATCTACACGACGGGGAGTC
AGGCAACTATGGATGAACGAAATAGACAGATCGCTGAGATAGGTGCCTCACTGATTAAGCATTGGTAACT
GTCAGACCAAGTTTACTCATATATACTTTAGATTGATTTAAAACTTCATTTTTAATTTAAAAGGATCTAG
GTGAAGATCCTTTTTGATAATCTCATGACCAAAATCCCTTAACGTGAGTTTTCGTTCCACTGAGCGTCAG
ACCCCGTAGAAAAGATCAAAGGATCTTCTTGAGATCCTTTTTTTCTGCGCGTAATCTGCTGCTTGCAAAC
AAAAAAACCACCGCTACCAGCGGTGGTTTGTTTGCCGGATCAAGAGCTACCAACTCTTTTTCCGAAGGTA
ACTGGCTTCAGCAGAGCGCAGATACCAAATACTGTCCTTCTAGTGTAGCCGTAGTTAGGCCACCACTTCA
AGAACTCTGTAGCACCGCCTACATACCTCGCTCTGCTAATCCTGTTACCAGTGGCTGCTGCCAGTGGCGA
TAAGTCGTGTCTTACCGGGTTGGACTCAAGACGATAGTTACCGGATAAGGCGCAGCGGTCGGGCTGAACG
GGGGGTTCGTGCACACAGCCCAGCTTGGAGCGAACGACCTACACCGAACTGAGATACCTACAGCGTGAGC
TATGAGAAAGCGCCACGCTTCCCGAAGGGAGAAAGGCGGACAGGTATCCGGTAAGCGGCAGGGTCGGAAC
AGGAGAGCGCACGAGGGAGCTTCCAGGGGGAAACGCCTGGTATCTTTATAGTCCTGTCGGGTTTCGCCAC
CTCTGACTTGAGCGTCGATTTTTGTGATGCTCGTCAGGGGGGCGGAGCCTATGGAAAAACGCCAGCAACG
CGGCCTTTTTACGGTTCCTGGCCTTTTGCTGGCCTTTTGCTCACATGTTCTTTCCTGCGTTATCCCCTGA
TTCTGTGGATAACCGTATTACCGCCTTTGAGTGAGCTGATACCGCTCGCCGCAGCCGAACGACCGAGCGC
AGCGAGTCAGTGAGCGAGGAAGCGGAAGAGCGCCTGATGCGGTATTTTCTCCTTACGCATCTGTGCGGTA
TTTCACACCGCATATATGGTGCACTCTCAGTACAATCTGCTCTGATGCCGCATAGTTAAGCCAGTATACA
CTCCGCTATCGCTACGTGACTGGGTCATGGCTGCGCCCCGACACCCGCCAACACCCGCTGACGCGCCCTG
ACGGGCTTGTCTGCTCCCGGCATCCGCTTACAGACAAGCTGTGACCGTCTCCGGGAGCTGCATGTGTCAG
AGGTTTTCACCGTCATCACCGAAACGCGCGAGGCAGCTGCGGTAAAGCTCATCAGCGTGGTCGTGAAGCG
ATTCACAGATGTCTGCCTGTTCATCCGCGTCCAGCTCGTTGAGTTTCTCCAGAAGCGTTAATGTCTGGCT
TCTGATAAAGCGGGCCATGTTAAGGGCGGTTTTTTCCTGTTTGGTCACTGATGCCTCCGTGTAAGGGGGA
TTTCTGTTCATGGGGGTAATGATACCGATGAAACGAGAGAGGATGCTCACGATACGGGTTACTGATGATG
AACATGCCCGGTTACTGGAACGTTGTGAGGGTAAACAACTGGCGGTATGGATGCGGCGGGACCAGAGAAA
AATCACTCAGGGTCAATGCCAGCGCTTCGTTAATACAGATGTAGGTGTTCCACAGGGTAGCCAGCAGCAT
CCTGCGATGCAGATCCGGAACATAATGGTGCAGGGCGCTGACTTCCGCGTTTCCAGACTTTACGAAACAC
GGAAACCGAAGACCATTCATGTTGTTGCTCAGGTCGCAGACGTTTTGCAGCAGCAGTCGCTTCACGTTCG
CTCGCGTATCGGTGATTCATTCTGCTAACCAGTAAGGCAACCCCGCCAGCCTAGCCGGGTCCTCAACGAC
AGGAGCACGATCATGCGCACCCGTGGCCAGGACCCAACGCTGCCCGAGATCTCGATCCCGCGAAATTAAT
ACGACTCACTATAGGGAGACCACAACGGTTTCCCTCTAGAAATAATTTTGTTTAACTTTAAGAAGGAGAT
ATACATATGAAGGTACGTGTAACCGTCATGCTGAAGGACGGTGTTCTGGACCCGCAGGGCAAGGCCATCA
GCCACGCATTGCAGACACTTGGTTTTGAAGGCGTGCACGATGTGCGCGTGGGTAAGGTGATTGAACTGGA
TCTGCCGGGTGCCAAAGCCGAGGAAGCCCAGAAAAAGGCCGATGCCATGGCGCGTGATCTGCTAGCCAAC
CTGGTGATTGAAGATTACTCTGTAGAGGTGGTGGAATGAAGCGCACCCTTCTTATAGCGCTGGCATTGGC
ATGCGCGGCACCGGGCTTGGCCCATGCCCAGCGCATTGCGCCCATGAAGGCAGGTAACTTTGCCCGCCTT
TGTACGCGCGCCACTAGTGCTGGCATTTGCGATGCCTATATTGGCGGCCTGACGGATGGGGTCTCTCTTT
CCAAAATCAATGATCGGAACGAGGGGGATCCTTCTGCGCCTGCTGGTTTTTGTGTTCCCGCTACAGAAAC
CATGCCCGTTATGCGCTCCAAGGTACTTACCTGGCTGAAAGCGCATTCTGAAACACTGGACAAGCCGGTT
GGTGAAAGTGTTTTTGCCGCCCTGCACGCCTCTTATCCGTGCAGTGTGAAAAAATGAAAGCAGCAATTAT
CGTATTCCCCGGTACCAACCGGGAGCGCGATATGGCCATTGCCCTCAAGCGCGTTACAGGGCAGGCCCCG
CGCATGATCTGGCACCATGAAACAGATCTGGGAGATACCGATCTAGTCGTGCTGCCAGGTGGTTTCAGCT
ATGGCGATTATCTGCGCTGTGGTGCCATGGCAGCGCATTCTCCCATCATGGCGGCTATCAAAGCCTTTGC
CCAAAAGGGTGGCCATATTTTGGGTGTGTGCAACGGCTTCCAGATTTTAACGGAAACAGGGCTTCTGCCC
GGTGCTCTGTTGCGCAACGCCAACCTGCGCTTTCTCTCTCAGGATTGCTACCTGAAGGTGGAAGCAGAGA
ACACACCTTTCACTCACAAGTGGAAGAAGGGTGATGTTTTCCGCACCCCTCTGGCCCATGGTGATGGCAA
TTACACGGCAGATATCGCCACGCTGGAACGGCTTGAAGGTGAAGGTCTTGTGGCTTTCCACTATGCCGAT
GCCAAAGGCAATGTGCAGGCTGATGATGCCATCAGCAACCCCAATGGCAGCATCAACAGCATTGCGGGTA
TTCTGAGCGAAAACAAACGCATTTGCGGCATGATGCCTCATCCAGAAGATCTGGTTGATCCTCTCATGGG
TGGGGAAGATGGTCTGCCATTGTTCCAAGGTCTGGTGGAGGCTGTAGTCCGGTGAATAAGCCTGTAACCG
TTGATGAATCCCTTGCCCGTGAATTCGGGCTGACATCTGAGGAATACGGTCGTGTGCTGTCCATTATGGG
CCGCACCCCCAGCCTGACAGAGCTGGGCGTGTTCTCTGTGATGTGGTCGGAACACTGCTCCTACAAATCT
TCCCGCAAGTGGCTGCGCACGCTGCCAACCAAGGCGCCGTGGGTTATTCATGGCCCCGGTGAAAATGCTG
GTGTGGTGGATATTGGGCAGGGCTATGCCGCCATCTTCAAGATGGAAAGCCATAACCACCCATCCTTTAT
CGAACCCTATCAGGGTGCGGCCACGGGTGTGGGGGGCATTCTGCGCGATGTGTTCACCATGGGCGCACGC
CCCATTGCCAACTTGAACGCCCTGCGTTTTGGCAGCCCCGAAAACCCCGTTACCCGCCGCGTGATTGATG
GCGTGGTGCGTGGTATTGGCGGCTATGGCAACTGTGTTGGCGTGCCCACCGTAGGCGGGGAAATCAACTT
CCACCCGGCCTATGATGGCAACCCGCTGGTAAACGCCATGACGGTTGGTTTGGCCCGTAAGGACCGTATC
TTCCTTTCGGCTGCGGCAGGTGTTGGCAACCCGGTTGTTTACGTGGGCTCCCGCACAGGGCGTGATGGCA
TTCATGGTGCCACCATGTCTTCCGCCGAGTTTGATGAAGATGCCCTTTCCAAGCGCCCCACGGTACAGGT
GGGTGACCCCTTTATTGAAAAGCTTCTGATTGAAGCCTGTCTGGAACTGATGGCAACAGATGCCATTATC
GCCATTCAGGACATGGGCGCTGCGGGTCTGACATCTTCTTCCGTGGAAATGGCAGGCAAGGGCGGTGTGG
GCATTGAGCTTGATCTGGATGCCGTGCCCCAGCGTGAGCCGAACATGACGGCTTATGAAATGATGCTGTC
TGAAAGCCAGGAACGCATGCTGATGGTGCTGCGCCCTGACCGGACAGACGTGGCCCGCAAGATCTTTGAA
AAATGGGAACTGGATTTTGCCATTATTGGGCATCTGACAGATACCGGCCACATCGTCGTCAAGCACAAAG
GACAGTTGGAAGCCGATATTCCGCTGGACCCATTGGCAGAACAGGCCCCTATTTACGATCGGCCCGCAAC
ACCACCCAAGGCGCCGGCTCCGCTAGAAGGCGTGCATGCACCGCTTTCTTTGGATGCCACGTTACTGAAG
CTGGTTGGTTCGCCAGATCTGGCCTCCCGCGCATGGGTATGGAACCAGTATGACAGCACTGTAGGGGGGC
AGACAGTCCGCCGTCCGGGTGCTGCTGATGCTGCCATTGTGAAGGTGGAAGATACAGACATTGGTCTGGC
CATCACCACAGATTGCACCCCGCGTTACTGTCAGGCAGACCCCAAAACAGGTGGCGCACAAGCTGTTGCA
GAAGCATGGCGTAACCTAACAGCTACTGGCGCACGCCCGCTGGCCGTAACGGATAACCTGAACTTCGCCA
ACCCGGAAAAACCCGAAATCATGGGCCAGTTTGTGGCTGCGGTTGAAGGTATGGGGGAAGCCTGTACAGC
GCTGGATTTCCCGGTCGTGAGCGGCAACGTGTCTCTTTATAATGAAACACGAAACCCAGATGGCTCCACC
ACCGCCATTCTGCCCACACCCGCCATTGGCGCCTTGGGCGTTCTGGATGATGTGAACAAGGCTGTTGGCC
TTGGCATGCAGCCAGAATCTGACGTGGTGCTGATTGGTGAAACCAAGGGTGAGCTCGGCCAGACCATCTG
GCTGCGTGAAATTCTGGGTCAGGAAGCTGGTGCACCGCCGCCGGTCGATCTGGTTGCCGAAAAACGCAAT
GGTGACTTTGTACGCAGCGCCATTCTGGATGGCACCATTACCGCATGCCATGACATTGCTGACGGTGGCA
TTATGGTTGCCGCCGCAGAAATGGTGATGGCAAGTGGCATTGGATGTGAGCTGGAAAGCCCAGATTCCGG
TATCCGGCCAGAAGCCTTCTGGTTTGGTGAAGATCAGGCCCGCTATCTGGCTTGTGTAGCAAACGGCAAA
GCCCTGTGCGAACGCGCTCAGGCAGCTGGTGTGCCTGCACGCATTATTGCCCGCTCAGGCGGAAATGATT
TGATTCTGCCCAGCGGCGTCACCATATCCGCAGCACGCCTAAAAACGGCCCATGAAGCATTTTTCCCGAT
GCTGATGGGCAACTCACTCGAGCACCACCACCACCACCACTGAGATCCGGCTGCTAACAAAGCCCGAAAG
GAAGCTGAGTTGGCTGCTGCCACCGCTGAGCAATAACTAGCATAACCCCTTGGGGCCTCTAAACGGGTCT
TGAGGGGTTTTTTGCTGAAAGGAGGAACTATATCCGGAT
