>Addgene plasmid #72523 | pJK598 | addgene partial sequence | sequence record 135847 | T7 5'-TAATACGACTCACTATAGGG-3'
AATAATTTTGTTTAACTTTAAGAAGGAGATATACATATGAAGGTACGTGTAACCGTCATGCTGAAGGACG
GTGTTCTGGACCCGCAGGGCAAGGCCATCAGCCACGCATTGCAGACACTTGGTTTTGAAGGCGTGCACGA
TGTGCGCGTGGGTAAGGTGATTGAACTGGATCTGCCGGGTGCCAAAGCCGAGGAAGCCCAGAAAAAGGCC
GATGCCATGGCGCGTGATCTGCTAGCCAACCTGGTGATTGAAGATTACTCTGTAGAGGTGGTGGAATGAA
GCGCACCCTTCTTATAGCGCTGGCATTGGCATGCGCGGCACCGGGCTTGGCCCATGCCCAGCGCATTGCG
CCCATGAAGGCAGGTAACTTTGCCCGCCTTTGTACGCGCGCCACTAGTGCTGGCATTTGCGATGCCTATA
TTGGCGGCCTGACGGATGGGGTCTCTCTTTCCAAAATCAATGATCGGAACGAGGGGGATCCTTCTGCGCC
TGCTGGTTTTTGTGTTCCCGCTACAGAAACCATGCCCGTTATGCGCTCCAAGGTACTTACCTGGCTGAAA
GCGCATTCTGAAACACTGGACAAGCCGGTTGGTGAAAGTGTTTTTGCCGCCCTGCACGCCTCTTATCCGT
GCAGTGTGAAAAAATGAAAGCAGCAATTATCGTATTCCCCGGTACCAACCGGGAGCGCGATATGGCCATT
GCCCTCAAGCGCGTTACAGGGCAGGCCCCGCGCATGATCTGGCACCATGAAACAGATCTGGGAGATACCG
ATCTAGTCGTGCTGCCAGGTGGTTTCAGCTATGGCGATTATCTGCGCTGTGGTGCCATGGCAGCGCATTC
TCCCATCATGGCGGCTATCAAAGCCTTTGCCCAAAAGGGTGGCCATATTTTGGGTGTGTGCAACGGCTTC
CAGATTTTAACGGAAACAGGGCTTCTGCCCGGTGCTCTGTTGCGCAACGCCAACCTGCGCTTTCTCTCTC
AGGATTGCTACCTGAAGGTGGAAGCAGAGAACACACCTTTCACTCACAAGTGGAAGAAGGGTGATGTTTT
CCGCACCCCTCTGGCCCATGGTGATGGCAATTACACGGCAGA
