>Addgene plasmid #72523 | pJK598 | addgene partial sequence | sequence record 139446 | T7term 5'-GCTAGTTATTGCTCAGCGG-3'
TTCGGGCTTTGTTAGCAGCCGGATCTCAGTGGTGGTGGTGGTGGTGCTCGAGTGAGTTGCCCATCAGCAT
CGGGAAAAATGCTTCATGGGCCGTTTTTAGGCGTGCTGCGGATATGGTGACGCCGCTGGGCAGAATCAAA
TCATTTCCGCCTGAGCGGGCAATAATGCGTGCAGGCACACCAGCTGCCTGAGCGCGTTCGCACAGGGCTT
TGCCGTTTGCTACACAAGCCAGATAGCGGGCCTGATCTTCACCAAACCAGAAGGCTTCTGGCCGGATACC
GGAATCTGGGCTTTCCAGCTCACATCCAATGCCACTTGCCATCACCATTTCTGCGGCGGCAACCATAATG
CCACCGTCAGCAATGTCATGGCATGCGGTAATGGTGCCATCCAGAATGGCGCTGCGTACAAAGTCACCAT
TGCGTTTTTCGGCAACCAGATCGACCGGCGGCGGTGCACCAGCTTCCTGACCCAGAATTTCACGCAGCCA
GATGGTCTGGCCGAGCTCACCCTTGGTTTCACCAATCAGCACCACGTCAGATTCTGGCTGCATGCCAAGG
CCAACAGCCTTGTTCACATCATCCAGAACGCCCAAGGCGCCAATGGCGGGTGTGGGCAGAATGGCGGTGG
TGGAGCCATCTGGGTTTCGTGTTTCATTATAAAGAGACACGTTGCCGCTCACGACCGGGAAATCCAGCGC
TGTACAGGCTTCCCCCATACCTTCAACCGCAGCCACAAACTGGCCCATGATTTCGGGTTTTTCCGGGTTG
GCGAAGTTCAGGTTATCCGTTACGGCCAGCGGGCGTGCGCCAGTAGCTGTTAGGTTACGCCATGCTTCTG
CAACAGCTTGTGCGCCACCTGTTTTGGGGTCTGCCTGACAGTAACGCGGGGTGCAATCTGTGGTGATGGC
CAGACCAATGTCTGTATCTTCCACCTTCACAATGGCAGCATCAGCAGCACCCGGACGGCGGACTGTCTGC
CCCCCTACAGTGCTGTCA
